Addgene plasmid #17245: pLNCX myr Akt1
Depositing lab: Joan Brugge. Depositing organization: Harvard Medical School. Publication: Functional role and oncogene-regulated expression of the BH3-only factor Bmf in mammary epithelial anoikis and morphogenesis. Schmelzle T, Mailleux AA, Overholtzer M, Carroll JS, Solimini NL, Lightcap ES, Veiby OP, Brugge JS. Proc Natl Acad Sci U S A. 2007 Mar 6. 104(10):3787-92. 10.1073/pnas.0700115104 PubMed 17360431.
Backbone
  Vector backbone: pLNCX
  Backbone size w/o insert (bp): 6600
  Vector type: Mammalian Expression, Retroviral
  Selectable markers: Neomycin (select with G418)
Growth in bacteria
  Bacterial resistance: Ampicillin, 100 μg/mL
  Growth temperature: 37°C
  Growth strain: DH5alpha
  Copy number: Unknown
Gene/Insert
  Gene/Insert name: Akt1
  Species: M. musculus (mouse)
  Mutation: Constitutively active
  Entrez Gene: Akt1 (a.k.a. Akt, LTR-akt, PKB, PKB/Akt, PKBalpha, Rac)
  Tag / fusion protein: Myr (N terminal on insert)
  Cloning method: Restriction Enzyme
  Sequencing primers: 5′ LNCX
Resource information
  A portion of this plasmid was derived from a plasmid made by: myristoylated Akt1 gene from P. Tsichlis
Terms and licenses: Academic/Nonprofit Terms; Industry Terms: Not Available to Industry
How to cite: pLNCX myr Akt1 was a gift from Joan Brugge (Addgene plasmid # 17245 ; http://n2t.net/addgene:17245 ; RRID:Addgene_17245)
