[The description below was written by a language model from this plasmid's Addgene catalogue record and pLannotate feature annotations shown in this document.]
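Description:
pLNCX myr Akt1 is a Moloney murine leukemia/sarcoma virus-based retroviral expression vector, built on the pLNCX backbone, for stable delivery of a constitutively active mouse Akt1 into mammalian cells. In bacteria it is maintained through a ColE1/pMB1-type origin and selected with ampicillin via the β-lactamase gene. A pBR322 bom region and a small rop fragment remain from the parental plasmid. The sequenced record is about 8.1 kb, consistent with a 6.6 kb backbone plus the insert.

The proviral region follows the "LNCX" layout. A 5' LTR (annotated as several fragments, including a truncated MoMSV LTR) is followed by the Ψ packaging signal and a truncated gag segment lacking its start codon, which together allow the genomic RNA to be packaged when viral proteins are supplied in trans by a packaging cell line. The LTR drives the neomycin phosphotransferase gene, so transduced cells can be selected with G418. A partial ble sequence carried along with the neo fragment lies just downstream. An internal human CMV immediate-early enhancer/promoter then drives the payload, an N-terminal Src-derived myristoylation signal fused to the full-length mouse Akt1 coding sequence, followed by the 3' MoMLV LTR. Myristoylation anchors the kinase to membranes, which generally bypasses the need for phosphoinositide-dependent recruitment and accounts for the constitutive activity noted in the record.

The construct is suited to making retrovirus for generating G418-resistant cell populations with sustained Akt signalling. The associated publication concerns oncogene regulation of the BH3-only factor Bmf during anoikis and morphogenesis in mammary epithelial cells.
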