Features (pLannotate 1.2.2; 18 found; start..end, strand, type, name):
      3..110     +  LTR            3' LTR (ΔU3) (fragment): self-inactivating 3' long terminal repeat (LTR) from Moloney murine leukemia virus
    127..184     +  LTR            LTR (fragment): long terminal repeat from Moloney murine leukemia virus
    198..261     +  LTR            LTR (fragment): long terminal repeat from Moloney murine leukemia virus
    414..589     +  LTR            5' LTR (truncated): truncated long terminal repeat from Moloney murine sarcoma virus
    711..985     +  misc_feature   MESV Ψ (fragment): packaging signal of murine embryonic stem cell virus
   1052..1468    +  CDS            gag (truncated): truncated Moloney murine leukemia virus (MMLV) gag gene lacking the start codon
   1512..2303    +  CDS            neo: KKA2_KLEPN - Also known as kan, nptII. Experimental evidence at protein level: Swiss-Prot protein existence level 1. Resistance to kanamycin, neomycin, paromomycin, ribostamycin, butirosin and gentamicin B. From Klebsiella pneumoniae.
   2327..2680    +  CDS            ble (fragment): BLE_KLEPN - Experimental evidence at protein level: Swiss-Prot protein existence level 1. Binding protein with a strong affinity to the bleomycin family of antibiotics. Binds to CL990; an antimitotic-antibiotic compound. From Klebsiella pneumoniae.
   2788..3167    +  enhancer       CMV enhancer: human cytomegalovirus immediate early enhancer
   3168..3371    +  promoter       CMV promoter: human cytomegalovirus (CMV) immediate early promoter
   3471..3491    +  CDS            myr: N-myristoylation signal from Src kinase (Pellman et al., 1985; Kaplan et al., 1988)
   3504..4943    +  CDS            Akt1: AKT1_MOUSE - Also known as Akt, Rac. Experimental evidence at protein level: Swiss-Prot protein existence level 1. AKT1 is one of 3 closely related serine/threonine-protein kinases (AKT1, AKT2 and AKT3) called the AKT kinase, and which regulate many processes including metabolism, proliferation, cell survival, growth and angiogenesis. This is mediated through serine and/or threonine phosphorylation of a range of downstream substrates. Over 100 substrate candidates have been reported so far, but for most of them, no isoform specificity has been reported (PubMed:11882383, PubMed:21620960, PubMed
   5013..5606    +  LTR            LTR: long terminal repeat from Moloney murine leukemia virus
   5675..5715    +  CDS            rop (fragment): Rop protein, which maintains plasmids at low copy number; rop
   5817..5957    +  misc_feature   bom: basis of mobility region from pBR322
   6143..6731    -  rep_origin     ori: high-copy-number ColE1/pMB1/pBR322/pUC origin of replication
   6902..7762    -  CDS            AmpR: β-lactamase; bla; confers resistance to ampicillin, carbenicillin, and related antibiotics
   7763..7867    -  promoter       AmpR promoter: bla
>Addgene plasmid #17245 | pLNCX myr Akt1 | addgene full sequence | sequence record 263611 | Addgene NGS Result
TTTGAAAGACCCCACCCGTAGGTGGCAAGCTAGCTTAAGTAACGCCACTTTGCAAGGCATGGAAAAATAC
ATAACTGAGAATAGAAAAGTTCAGATCAAGGTCAGGAACAAAGAAACAGCTGAATACCAAACAGGATATC
TGTGGTAAGCGGTTCCTGCCCCGGCTCAGGGCCAAGAACAGATGAGACAGCTGAGTGATGGGCCAAACAG
GATATCTGTGGTAAGCAGTTCCTGCCCCGGCTCGGGGCCAAGAACAGATGGTCCCCAGATGCGGTCCAGC
CCTCAGCAGTTTCTAGTGAATCATCAGATGTTTCCAGGGTGCCCCAAGGACCTGAAAATGACCCTGTACC
TTATTTGAACTAACCAATCAGTTCGCTTCTCGCTTCTGTTCGCGCGCTTCCGCTCTCCGAGCTCAATAAA
AGAGCCCACAACCCCTCACTCGGCGCGCCAGTCTTCCGATAGACTGCGTCGCCCGGGTACCCGTATTCCC
AATAAAGCCTCTTGCTGTTTGCATCCGAATCGTGGTCTCGCTGTTCCTTGGGAGGGTCTCCTCTGAGTGA
TTGACTACCCACGACGGGGGTCTTTCATTTGGGGGCTCGTCCGGGATTTGGAGACCCCTGCCCAGGGACC
ACCGACCCACCACCGGGAGGTAAGCTGGCCAGCAACTTATCTGTGTCTGTCCGATTGTCTAGTGTCTATG
TTTGATGTTATGCGCCTGCGTCTGTACTAGTTAGCTAACTAGCTCTGTATCTGGCGGACCCGTGGTGGAA
CTGACGAGTTCTGAACACCCGGCCGCAACCCTGGGAGACGTCCCAGGGACTTTGGGGGCCGTTTTTGTGG
CCCGACCTGAGGAAGGGAGTCGATGTGGAATCCGACCCCGTCAGGATATGTGGTTCTGGTAGGAGACGAG
AACCTAAAACAGTTCCCGCCTCCGTCTGAATTTTTGCTTTCGGTTTGGAACCGAAGCCGCGCGTCTTGTC
TGCTGCAGCGCTGCAGCATCGTTCTGTGTTGTCTCTGTCTGACTGTGTTTCTGTATTTGTCTGAAAATTA
GGGCCAGACTGTTACCACTCCCTTAAGTTTGACCTTAGGTCACTGGAAAGATGTCGAGCGGATCGCTCAC
AACCAGTCGGTAGATGTCAAGAAGAGACGTTGGGTTACCTTCTGCTCTGCAGAATGGCCAACCTTTAACG
TCGGATGGCCGCGAGACGGCACCTTTAACCGAGACCTCATCACCCAGGTTAAGATCAAGGTCTTTTCACC
TGGCCCGCATGGACACCCAGACCAGGTCCCCTACATCGTGACCTGGGAAGCCTTGGCTTTTGACCCCCCT
CCCTGGGTCAAGCCCTTTGTACACCCTAAGCCTCCGCCTCCTCTTCCTCCATCCGCCCCGTCTCTCCCCC
TTGAACCTCCTCGTTCGACCCCGCCTCGATCCTCCCTTTATCCAGCCCTCACTCCTTCTCTAGGCGCCGG
AATTCCGATCTGATCAAGAGACAGGATGAGGATCGTTTCGCATGATTGAACAAGATGGATTGCACGCAGG
TTCTCCGGCCGCTTGGGTGGAGAGGCTATTCGGCTATGACTGGGCACAACAGACAATCGGCTGCTCTGAT
GCCGCCGTGTTCCGGCTGTCAGCGCAGGGGCGCCCGGTTCTTTTTGTCAAGACCGACCTGTCCGGTGCCC
TGAATGAACTGCAGGACGAGGCAGCGCGGCTATCGTGGCTGGCCACGACGGGCGTTCCTTGCGCAGCTGT
GCTCGACGTTGTCACTGAAGCGGGAAGGGACTGGCTGCTATTGGGCGAAGTGCCGGGGCAGGATCTCCTG
TCATCTCACCTTGCTCCTGCCGAGAAAGTATCCATCATGGCTGATGCAATGCGGCGGCTGCATACGCTTG
ATCCGGCTACCTGCCCATTCGACCACCAAGCGAAACATCGCATCGAGCGAGCACGTACTCGGATGGAAGC
CGGTCTTGTCGATCAGGATGATCTGGACGAAGAGCATCAGGGGCTCGCGCCAGCCGAACTGTTCGCCAGG
CTCAAGGCGCGCATGCCCGACGGCGAGGATCTCGTCGTGACCCATGGCGATGCCTGCTTGCCGAATATCA
TGGTGGAAAATGGCCGCTTTTCTGGATTCATCGACTGTGGCCGGCTGGGTGTGGCGGACCGCTATCAGGA
CATAGCGTTGGCTACCCGTGATATTGCTGAAGAGCTTGGCGGCGAATGGGCTGACCGCTTCCTCGTGCTT
TACGGTATCGCCGCTCCCGATTCGCAGCGCATCGCCTTCTATCGCCTTCTTGACGAGTTCTTCTGAGCGG
GACTCTGGGGTTCGAAATGACCGACCAAGCGACGCCCAACCTGCCATCACGAGATTTCGATTCCACCGCC
GCCTTCTATGAAAGGTTGGGCTTCGGAATCGTTTTCCGGGACGCCGGCTGGATGATCCTCCAGCGCGGGG
ATCTCATGCTGGAGTTCTTCGCCCACCCCGGGCTCGATCCCCTCGCGAGTTGGTTCAGCTGCTGCCTGAG
GCTGGACGACCTCGCGGAGTTCTACCGGCAGTGCAAATCCGTCGGCATCCAGGAAACCAGCAGCGGCTAT
CCGCGCATCCATGCCCCCGAACTGCAGGAGTGGGGAGGCACGATGGCCGCTTTGGTCGAGGCGGATCCGG
CCATTAGCCATATTATTCATTGGTTATATAGCATAAATCAATATTGGCTATTGGCCATTGCATACGTTGT
ATCCATATCATAATATGTACATTTATATTGGCTCATGTCCAACATTACCGCCATGTTGACATTGATTATT
GACTAGTTATTAATAGTAATCAATTACGGGGTCATTAGTTCATAGCCCATATATGGAGTTCCGCGTTACA
TAACTTACGGTAAATGGCCCGCCTGGCTGACCGCCCAACGACCCCCGCCCATTGACGTCAATAATGACGT
ATGTTCCCATAGTAACGCCAATAGGGACTTTCCATTGACGTCAATGGGTGGAGTATTTACGGTAAACTGC
CCACTTGGCAGTACATCAAGTGTATCATATGCCAAGTACGCCCCCTATTGACGTCAATGACGGTAAATGG
CCCGCCTGGCATTATGCCCAGTACATGACCTTATGGGACTTTCCTACTTGGCAGTACATCTACGTATTAG
TCATCGCTATTACCATGGTGATGCGGTTTTGGCAGTACATCAATGGGCGTGGATAGCGGTTTGACTCACG
GGGATTTCCAAGTCTCCACCCCATTGACGTCAATGGGAGTTTGTTTTGGCACCAAAATCAACGGGACTTT
CCAAAATGTCGTAACAACTCCGCCCCATTGACGCAAATGGGCGGTAGGCGTGTACGGTGGGAGGTCTATA
TAAGCAGAGCTCGTTTAGTGAACCGTCAGATCGCCTGGAGACGCCATCCACGCTGTTTTGACCTCCATAG
AAGACACCGGGACCGATCCAGCCTCCGCGGCCCCAAGCTTATGGGGAGCAGCAAGAGCAAGCCCAAGTCT
AGAATGAACGACGTAGCCATTGTGAAGGAGGGCTGGCTGCACAAACGAGGGGAATATATTAAAACCTGGC
GGCCACGCTACTTCCTCCTCAAGAACGATGGCACCTTTATTGGCTACAAGGAACGGCCTCAGGATGTGGA
TCAGCGAGAGTCCCCACTCAACAACTTCTCAGTGGCACAATGCCAGCTGATGAAGACAGAGCGGCCAAGG
CCCAACACCTTTATCATCCGCTGCCTGCAGTGGACCACAGTCATTGAGCGCACCTTCCATGTGGAAACGC
CTGAGGAGCGGGAAGAATGGGCCACCGCCATTCAGACTGTGGCCGATGGACTCAAGAGGCAGGAAGAAGA
GACGATGGACTTCCGATCAGGCTCACCCAGTGACAACTCAGGGGCTGAAGAGATGGAGGTGTCCCTGGCC
AAGCCCAAGCACCGTGTGACCATGAACGAGTTTGAGTACCTGAAACTACTGGGCAAGGGCACCTTTGGGA
AAGTGATTCTGGTGAAAGAGAAGGCCACAGGCCGCTACTATGCCATGAAGATCCTCAAGAAGGAGGTCAT
CGTCGCCAAGGATGAGGTTGCCCACACGCTTACTGAGAACCGTGTCCTGCAGAACTCTAGGCATCCCTTC
CTTACGGCCCTCAAGTACTCATTCCAGACCCACGACCGCCTCTGCTTTGTCATGGAGTATGCCAACGGGG
GCGAGCTCTTCTTCCACCTGTCTCGAGAGCGCGTGTTCTCCGAGGACCGGGCCCGCTTCTATGGTGCGGA
GATTGTGTCTGCCCTGGACTACTTGCACTCCGAGAAGAACGTGGTGTACCGGGACCTGAAGCTGGAGAAC
CTCATGCTGGACAAGGACGGGCACATCAAGATAACGGACTTCGGGCTGTGCAAGGAGGGGATCAAGGATG
GTGCCACTATGAAGACATTCTGCGGAACGCCGGAGTACCTGGCCCCTGAGGTGCTGGAGGACAACGACTA
CGGCCGTGCAGTGGACTGGTGGGGGCTGGGCGTGGTCATGTATGAGATGATGTGTGGCCGCCTGCCCTTC
TACAACCAGGACCACGAGAAGCTGTTCGAGCTGATCCTCATGGAGGAGATCCGCTTCCCGCGCACACTCG
GCCCTGAGGCCAAGTCCCTGCTCTCCGGGCTGCTCAAGAAGGACCCTACACAGAGGCTCGGTGGGGGCTC
TGAGGATGCCAAGGAGATCATGCAGCACCGGTTCTTTGCCAACATCGTGTGGCAGGATGTGTATGAGAAG
AAGCTGAGCCCACCTTTCAAGCCCCAGGTCACCTCTGAGACTGACACCAGGTATTTCGATGAGGAGTTCA
CAGCTCAGATGATCACCATCACGCCGCCTGATCAAGATGACAGCATGGAGTGTGTGGACAGTGAGCGGAG
GCCGCACTTCCCCCAGTTCTCCTACTCAGCCAGTGGCACAGCCTGAGGCGGATCCCTAACACGAGCCATA
GATAAAATAAAAGATTTTATTTAGTCTCCAGAAAAAGGGGGGAATGAAAGACCCCACCTGTAGGTTTGGC
AAGCTAGCTTAAGTAACGCCATTTTGCAAGGCATGGAAAAATACATAACTGAGAATAGAGAAGTTCAGAT
CAAGGTCAGGAACAGATGGAACAGCTGAATATGGGCCAAACAGGATATCTGTGGTAAGCAGTTCCTGCCC
CGGCTCAGGGCCAAGAACAGATGGAACAGCTGAATATGGGCCAAACAGGATATCTGTGGTAAGCAGTTCC
TGCCCCGGCTCAGGGCCAAGAACAGATGGTCCCCAGATGCGGTCCAGCCCTCAGCAGTTTCTAGAGAACC
ATCAGATGTTTCCAGGGTGCCCCAAGGACCTGAAATGACCCTGTGCCTTATTTGAACTAACCAATCAGTT
CGCTTCTCGCTTCTGTTCGCGCGCTTCTGCTCCCCGAGCTCAATAAAAGAGCCCACAACCCCTCACTCGG
GGCGCCAGTCCTCCGATTGACTGAGTCGCCCGGGTACCCGTGTATCCAATAAACCCTCTTGCAGTTGCAT
CCGACTTGTGGTCTCGCTGTTCCTTGGGAGGGTCTCCTCTGAGTGATTGACTACCCGTCAGCGGGGGTCT
TTCATTTGGGGGCTCGTCCGGGATCGGGAGACCCCTGCCCAGGGACCACCGACCCACCACCGGGAGGTAA
GCTGGCTGCCTCGCGCGTTTCGGTGATGACGGTGAAAACCTCTGACACATGCAGCTCCCGGAGACGGTCA
CAGCTTGTCTGTAAGCGGATGCCGGGAGCAGACAAGCCCGTCAGGGCGCGTCAGCGGGTGTTGGCGGGTG
TCGGGGCGCAGCCATGACCCAGTCACGTAGCGATAGCGGAGTGTATACTGGCTTAACTATGCGGCATCAG
AGCAGATTGTACTGAGAGTGCACCATATGCGGTGTGAAATACCGCACAGATGCGTAAGGAGAAAATACCG
CATCAGGCGCTCTTCCGCTTCCTCGCTCACTGACTCGCTGCGCTCGGTCGTTCGGCTGCGGCGAGCGGTA
TCAGCTCACTCAAAGGCGGTAATACGGTTATCCACAGAATCAGGGGATAACGCAGGAAAGAACATGTGAG
CAAAAGGCCAGCAAAAGGCCAGGAACCGTAAAAAGGCCGCGTTGCTGGCGTTTTTCCATAGGCTCCGCCC
CCCTGACGAGCATCACAAAAATCGACGCTCAAGTCAGAGGTGGCGAAACCCGACAGGACTATAAAGATAC
CAGGCGTTTCCCCCTGGAAGCTCCCTCGTGCGCTCTCCTGTTCCGACCCTGCCGCTTACCGGATACCTGT
CCGCCTTTCTCCCTTCGGGAAGCGTGGCGCTTTCTCATAGCTCACGCTGTAGGTATCTCAGTTCGGTGTA
GGTCGTTCGCTCCAAGCTGGGCTGTGTGCACGAACCCCCCGTTCAGCCCGACCGCTGCGCCTTATCCGGT
AACTATCGTCTTGAGTCCAACCCGGTAAGACACGACTTATCGCCACTGGCAGCAGCCACTGGTAACAGGA
TTAGCAGAGCGAGGTATGTAGGCGGTGCTACAGAGTTCTTGAAGTGGTGGCCTAACTACGGCTACACTAG
AAGGACAGTATTTGGTATCTGCGCTCTGCTGAAGCCAGTTACCTTCGGAAAAAGAGTTGGTAGCTCTTGA
TCCGGCAAACAAACCACCGCTGGTAGCGGTGGTTTTTTTGTTTGCAAGCAGCAGATTACGCGCAGAAAAA
AAGGATCTCAAGAAGATCCTTTGATCTTTTCTACGGGGTCTGACGCTCAGTGGAACGAAAACTCACGTTA
AGGGATTTTGGTCATGAGATTATCAAAAAGGATCTTCACCTAGATCCTTTTAAATTAAAAATGAAGTTTT
AAATCAATCTAAAGTATATATGAGTAAACTTGGTCTGACAGTTACCAATGCTTAATCAGTGAGGCACCTA
TCTCAGCGATCTGTCTATTTCGTTCATCCATAGTTGCCTGACTCCCCGTCGTGTAGATAACTACGATACG
GGAGGGCTTACCATCTGGCCCCAGTGCTGCAATGATACCGCGAGACCCACGCTCACCGGCTCCAGATTTA
TCAGCAATAAACCAGCCAGCCGGAAGGGCCGAGCGCAGAAGTGGTCCTGCAACTTTATCCGCCTCCATCC
AGTCTATTAATTGTTGCCGGGAAGCTAGAGTAAGTAGTTCGCCAGTTAATAGTTTGCGCAACGTTGTTGC
CATTGCTGCAGGCATCGTGGTGTCACGCTCGTCGTTTGGTATGGCTTCATTCAGCTCCGGTTCCCAACGA
TCAAGGCGAGTTACATGATCCCCCATGTTGTGCAAAAAAGCGGTTAGCTCCTTCGGTCCTCCGATCGTTG
TCAGAAGTAAGTTGGCCGCAGTGTTATCACTCATGGTTATGGCAGCACTGCATAATTCTCTTACTGTCAT
GCCATCCGTAAGATGCTTTTCTGTGACTGGTGAGTACTCAACCAAGTCATTCTGAGAATAGTGTATGCGG
CGACCGAGTTGCTCTTGCCCGGCGTCAACACGGGATAATACCGCGCCACATAGCAGAACTTTAAAAGTGC
TCATCATTGGAAAACGTTCTTCGGGGCGAAAACTCTCAAGGATCTTACCGCTGTTGAGATCCAGTTCGAT
GTAACCCACTCGTGCACCCAACTGATCTTCAGCATCTTTTACTTTCACCAGCGTTTCTGGGTGAGCAAAA
ACAGGAAGGCAAAATGCCGCAAAAAAGGGAATAAGGGCGACACGGAAATGTTGAATACTCATACTCTTCC
TTTTTCAATATTATTGAAGCATTTATCAGGGTTATTGTCTCATGAGCGGATACATATTTGAATGTATTTA
GAAAAATAAACAAATAGGGGTTCCGCGCACATTTCCCCGAAAAGTGCCACCTGACGTCTAAGAAACCATT
ATTATCATGACATTAACCTATAAAAATAGGCGTATCACGAGGCCCTTTCGTCTTCAAGAATTCATACCAG
ATCACCGAAAACTGTCCTCCAAATGTGTCCCCCTCACACTCCCAAATTCGCGGGCTTCTGCCTCTTAGAC
CACTCTACCCTATTCCCCACACTCACCGGAGCCAAAGCCGCGGCCCTTCCGTTTCTTTGCT
