>Addgene plasmid #17245 | pLNCX myr Akt1 | addgene partial sequence | sequence record 22993 | LNCX 5'-AGCTCGTTTAGTGAACCGTCAGATC-3'
TGTTTTGACTCATAGAAGACACCGGGACCGATCCAGCCTCCGCGGCCCCAAGCTTATGGGGAGCAGCAAG
AGCAAGCCCAAGTCTAGAATGAACGACGTAGCCATTGTGAAGGAGGGCTGGCTGCACAAACGAGGGGAAT
ATATTAAAACCTGGCGGCCACGCTACTTCCTCCTCAAGAACGATGGCACCTTTATTGGCTACAAGGAACG
GCCTCAGGATGTGGATCAGCGAGAGTCCCCACTCAACAACTTCTCAGTGGCACAATGCCAGCTGATGAAG
ACAGAGCGGCCAAGGCCCAACACCTTTATCATCCGCTGCCTGCAGTGGACCACAGTCATTGAGCGCACCT
TCCATGTGGAAACGCCTGAGGAGCGGGAAGAATGGGCCACCGCCATTCAGACTGTGGCCGATGGACTCAA
GAGGCAGGAAGAAGAGACGATGGACTTCCGATCAGGCTCACCCAGTGACAACTCAGGGGCTGAAGAGATG
GAGGTGTCCCTGGCCAAGCCCAAGCACCGTGTGACCATGAACGAGTTTGAGTACCTGAAACTACTGGGCA
AGGGCACCTTTGGGAAAGTGATTCTGGTGAAAGAGAAGGCCACAGGCCGCTACTATGCCATGAAGATCCT
CAAGAAGGAGGTCATCGTCGCCAAGGATGAGGTTGCCCACACGCTTACTGAGAACCGTGTCCTGCAGAAC
TCTAGGCATCCCTTCCTTACGGCCCTCAAGTACTCATTCCAGACCCACGACCGCCTCTGCTTTGTCATGG
AGTATGCCAACGGGGGC
